Addgene plasmid #69793: pUAST-HA, Pbl-A PH+DH domains
Purpose: Pebble isoform A, PH and DH domains, in P element-based pUAST vector for Gal4-regulated expression in Drosophila.
Depositing lab: Arno Muller. Depositing organization: University of Dundee. Publication: Regulation of the Rac GTPase pathway by the multifunctional Rho GEF Pebble is essential for mesoderm migration in the Drosophila gastrula. van Impel A, Schumacher S, Draga M, Herz HM, Grosshans J, Muller HA. Development. 2009 Mar;136(5):813-22. doi: 10.1242/dev.026203. Epub 2009 Feb 11. PubMed 19176590.
Backbone
  Vector backbone: pUAST-HA
  Backbone manufacturer: ?
  Backbone size w/o insert (bp): 8900
  Total vector size (bp): 10067
  Vector type: Insect Expression ; P element-based pUAST vector for Gal4-regulated expression in Drosophila.
Growth in bacteria
  Bacterial resistance: Ampicillin, 100 μg/mL
  Growth temperature: 37°C
  Growth strain: DH5alpha
  Growth instructions: LB
  Copy number: Unknown
Gene/Insert
  Gene/Insert name: Pebble DH +PH domains (alt name: Pbl, Pbl-2A, Pbl DH+PH Domains)
  Species: D. melanogaster (fly)
  Insert size (bp): 1167
  Mutation: Pbl-A (NP_729306.1) amino acids 385-647.
  Entrez Gene: pbl (a.k.a. Dmel_CG8114, 0083/20, 0293/09, 0542/03, CG8114, Dmel\CG8114, ECT2, Ect-2, GEF, PBL, Pbl, Pbl/Ect2, Peb, anon-WO0172774.22, anon-WO0172774.25, l(3)09645)
  Promoter: hsp70 promoter
  Tag / fusion protein: HA tag (C terminal on insert)
  Cloning method: Restriction Enzyme; 5′ cloning site ? (unknown if destroyed); 3′ cloning site ? (unknown if destroyed)
  Sequencing primers: 5′ pUAST for
Resource information
  A portion of this plasmid was derived from a plasmid made by: Andreas Van Impel
Terms and licenses: Academic/Nonprofit Terms; Industry Terms: Not Available to Industry
How to cite: pUAST-HA, Pbl-A PH+DH domains was a gift from Arno Muller (Addgene plasmid # 69793 ; http://n2t.net/addgene:69793 ; RRID:Addgene_69793)
