[The description below was written by a language model from this plasmid's Addgene catalogue record.]
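Description:
pUAST-HA, Pbl-A PH+DH domains is a P element-based Drosophila transformation and expression plasmid built on the pUAST-HA backbone (about 8.9 kb; total size about 10.1 kb). It is propagated in E. coli under ampicillin selection. The record gives no feature table, so the bacterial origin, the P element ends and any fly transformation marker are not itemised. In general, pUAST-type vectors place the expression cassette between P element terminal repeats so that it can be integrated into the fly genome by transposase-mediated germline transformation.

The insert is a roughly 1.2 kb fragment of the D. melanogaster gene pebble (pbl), the fly Rho guanine nucleotide exchange factor related to ECT2. It encodes amino acids 385–647 of isoform A, spanning the Dbl homology (DH) and pleckstrin homology (PH) domains. In Rho GEFs this tandem DH-PH module forms the catalytic core responsible for nucleotide exchange. The fragment carries a C-terminal HA epitope tag for detecting the truncated protein with antibodies. The promoter is recorded as hsp70. In the pUAST design this is a minimal hsp70 promoter placed downstream of Gal4 upstream activating sequences, so transcription depends on Gal4 supplied by a driver line, which gives tissue- or stage-specific control. The cloning sites used are not recorded.

The construct is intended for Gal4-regulated expression of the isolated Pebble DH+PH region in transgenic flies. The associated publication concerns Pebble's regulation of the Rac GTPase pathway during mesoderm migration in the Drosophila gastrula, which suggests use in structure–function analysis of Pebble domains.
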