>Addgene plasmid #69793 | pUAST-HA, Pbl-A PH+DH domains | addgene partial sequence | sequence record 126184 | pCasper-hs 5'-GCAACTACTGAAATCTGCCAAG-3'
ACTCTGAATAGGGAATTGGGAATTCGATGCGCTTTAATCACTTTATGGACTTTTATACCACAGAGTCCAA
CTACGTGGGCATATTGGACACCATATTGAATCTTTTTAAAAACAAGTTGGAAGAGTTGGCCGAAACCAAT
GATCCGCTGCTTAATAAGTCGGAGATCAAGACGATCTTTGGCAACTTCCTGCCTATCCACGAGGTACACC
AAAGCATGCTGGAGCATCTGCGGAAGTTGCACGCTAACTGGCGGGAGGATTGTCTTATTGGAGACATTAT
CATTCAACATCGCGACGAGTTGATAAAGGCGTATCCACCATACGTCAACTTCTTCGAGCAGATGAAGGAG
CAACTGCAGTACTGCGATCGGGAATATCCGCGTTTCCACGCCTTTCTGAAGATTAATCAAACGAAACCGG
AGTGCGGACGCCAAGGTCTACAAGATCTGATGATCCGTCCGGTTCAGCGATTGCCCAGTATCAGTCTGCT
GCTAAATGATATATTGAAACACACGAGTAGTGGCAATGCGGACCACGGACGTTTGGAGGAGGCTCTGAAG
GCCATCAAGCAGGTGACACTGCACATCAACGAGGATAAAAGGCGGACCGAATCGCGCATGGCCATCTTCG
ATATATTCAACGATATCGAAGGATGTCCGGCGCATTTAGTGAGTTCCAACCGCAGCTTTATTTTGAAGTG
TGAGGTGAACGAGCTCTCCGATTCGCTGAGCGGTCGTGGTGATAGCCTGGTCCTGTACCTGTTCTCCGAT
TCCATTGAGCTGTGCAAGCGGCGTTCTAAAGGATTTAATACTGC
