>Addgene plasmid #69793 | pUAST-HA, Pbl-A PH+DH domains | addgene partial sequence | sequence record 126187 | SV40pA-R 5'-GAAATTTGTGATGCTATTGC-3'
TTTTTAAAGCAAGTAAAACCTCTACAAATGTGGTATGGCTGATTATGATCTCTAGTCAAGGCACTATACA
TCAAATATTTTTCCATAATTTTCTTGTATAGCAGTGCAGCTTTTTCCTTTGTGGTGTAAATAGCAAAGCA
AGCAAGAGTTCTATTACTAAACACAGCATGACTCAAAAAACTTAGCAATTCTGAAGGAAAGTCCTTGGGG
TCTTCTACCTTTCTCTTCTTTTTTGGAGGAGTAGAATGTTGAGAGTCAGCAGTAGCCTCATCATCACTAG
ATGGCATTTCTTCTGAGCAAAACAGGTTTTCCTCATTAAAGGCATTCCACCACTGCTCCCATTCATCAGT
TCCATAGGTTGGAATCTAAAATACACAAACAATTAGAATCAGTAGTTTAACACATTATACACTTAAAAAT
TTTATATTTACCTTAGAGCTTTAAATCTCTGTAGGTAGTTTGTCCAATTATGTCACACCACAGAAGTAAG
GTTCCTTCACAAAGATCCTCTAGAAGCGTAATCTGGAACGTCATATGGATAGGATCCTGCATAGTCCGGG
ACGTCATAGGGATAGCCCGCATAGTCAGGAACATCGTATGGGTATCTAGAGGTACCCTCGAGCCGCGGCC
GCAGATCTGTTAACGAATTCAGTTTGTTGGGCGTTTTGTTAAAGGAGAAAGCACGACCCACCTTGAGTCG
CGTTTTGGCCGCCAGTTTAAAGGCTTTGCTGAGCGTGCTGACATTCACATCACTTATGTCCACCTCCAGT
TCCTGGGAGG
